>Addgene plasmid #137139 | pAAV-nEF-Con/Fon-ChR2(ET/TC)-EYFP | addgene full sequence | sequence record 301583 | Addgene NGS Result
GGTGATCTACCCACCTTGGCCTCCCAAATTGCTGGGATTACAGGCGTGAACCACTGCTCCCTTCCCTGTC
CTTCTGATTTTGTAGGTAACCACGTGCGGACCGAGCGGCCGCAGGAACCCCTAGTGATGGAGTTGGCCAC
TCCCTCTCTGCGCGCTCGCTCGCTCACTGAGGCCGGGCGACCAAAGGTCGCCCGACGCCCGGGCTTTGCC
CGGGCGGCCTCAGTGAGCGAGCGAGCGCGCAGCTGCCTGCAGGGGCGCCTGATGCGGTATTTTCTCCTTA
CGCATCTGTGCGGTATTTCACACCGCATA
[95 nt withheld, positions 310-404]
T
[46 nt withheld, positions 406-451]
C
[141 nt withheld, positions 453-593]
CCTTTGACGTTGGAGTCCACGTTCTTT
[37 nt withheld, positions 621-657]
ACTCTATCTCGGGCTATTCTTTTGATTTATAAGGGATTTTGCCGATTTCGGTCTATTGGTTAAAAAATGA
GCTGATTTAACAAAAATTTAACGCGAATTTTAACAAAATATTAACGTTTACAATTTTATGGTGCACTCTC
AGTACAATCTGCTCTGATGCCGCATAGTTAAGCCAGCCCCGACACCCGCCAACACCCGCTGACGCGCCCT
GACGGGCTTGTCTGCTCCCGGCATCCGCTTACAGACAAGCTGTGACCGTCTCCGGGAGCTGCATGTGTCA
GAGGTTTTCACCGTCATCACCGAAACGCGCGAGACGAAAGGGCCTCGTGATACGCCTATTTTTATAGGTT
AATGTCATGATAATAATGGTTTCTTAGACGTCAGGTGGCACTTTTCGGGGAAATGTGCGCGGAACCCCTA
TTTGTTTATTTTTCTAAATACATTCAAATATGTATCCGCTCATGAGACAATAACCCTGATAAATGCTTCA
ATAATATTGAAAAAGGAAGAGTATGAGTATTCAACATTTCCGTGTCGCCCTTATTCCCTTTTTTGCGGCA
TTTTGCCTTCCTGTTTTTGCTCACCCAGAAACGCTGGTGAAAGTAAAAGATGCTGAAGATCAGTTGGGTG
CACGAGTGGGTTACATCGAACTGGATCTCAACAGCGGTAAGATCCTTGAGAGTTTTCGCCCCGAAGAACG
TTTTCCAATGATGAGCACTTTTAAAGTTCTGCTATGTGGCGCGGTATTATCCCGTATTGACGCCGGGCAA
GAGCAACTCGGTCGCCGCATACACTATTCTCAGAATGACTTGGTTGAGTACTCACCAGTCACAGAAAAGC
ATCTTACGGATGGCATGACAGTAAGAGAATTATGCAGTGCTGCCATAACCATGAGTGATAACACTGCGGC
CAACTTACTTCTGACAACGATCGGAGGACCGAAGGAGCTAACCGCTTTTTTGCACAACATGGGGGATCAT
GTAACTCGCCTTGATCGTTGGGAACCGGAGCTGAATGAAGCCATACCAAACGACGAGCGTGACACCACGA
TGCCTGTAGCAATGGCAACAACGTTGCGCAAACTATTAACTGGCGAACTACTTACTCTAGCTTCCCGGCA
ACAATTAATAGACTGGATGGAGGCGGATAAAGTTGCAGGACCACTTCTGCGCTCGGCCCTTCCGGCTGGC
TGGTTTATTGCTGATAAATCTGGAGCCGGTGAGCGTGGGTCTCGCGGTATCATTGCAGCACTGGGGCCAG
ATGGTAAGCCCTCCCGTATCGTAGTTATCTACACGACGGGGAGTCAGGCAACTATGGATGAACGAAATAG
ACAGATCGCTGAGATAGGTGCCTCACTGATTAAGCATTGGTAACTGTCAGACCAAGTTTACTCATATATA
CTTTAGATTGATTTAAAACTTCATTTTTAATTTAAAAGGATCTAGGTGAAGATCCTTTTTGATAATCTCA
TGACCAAAATCCCTTAACGTGAGTTTTCGTTCCACTGAGCGTCAGACCCCGTAGAAAAGATCAAAGGATC
TTCTTGAGATCCTTTTTTTCTGCGCGTAATCTGCTGCTTGCAAACAAAAAAACCACCGCTACCAGCGGTG
GTTTGTTTGCCGGATCAAGAGCTACCAACTCTTTTTCCGAAGGTAACTGGCTTCAGCAGAGCGCAGATAC
CAAATACTGTTCTTCTAGTGTAGCCGTAGTTAGGCCACCACTTCAAGAACTCTGTAGCACCGCCTACATA
CCTCGCTCTGCTAATCCTGTTACCAGTGGCTGCTGCCAGTGGCGATAAGTCGTGTCTTACCGGGTTGGAC
TCAAGACGATAGTTACCGGATAAGGCGCAGCGGTCGGGCTGAACGGGGGGTTCGTGCACACAGCCCAGCT
TGGAGCGAACGACCTACACCGAACTGAGATACCTACAGCGTGAGCTATGAGAAAGCGCCACGCTTCCCGA
AGGGAGAAAGGCGGACAGGTATCCGGTAAGCGGCAGGGTCGGAACAGGAGAGCGCACGAGGGAGCTTCCA
GGGGGAAACGCCTGGTATCTTTATAGTCCTGTCGGGTTTCGCCACCTCTGACTTGAGCGTCGATTTTTGT
GATGCTCGTCAGGGGGGCGGAGCCTATGGAAAAACGCCAGCAACGCGGCCTTTTTACGGTTCCTGGCCTT
TTGCTGGCCTTTTGCTCACATGTCCTGCAGGCAGCTGCGCGCTCGCTCGCTCACTGAGGCCGCCCGGGCG
TCGGGCGACCTTTGGTCGCCCGGCCTCAGTGAGCGAGCGAGCGCGCAGAGAGGGAGTGGCCAACTCCATC
ACTAGGGGTTCCTGCGGCCGCACGCGTAAGGATCTGCGATCGCTCCGGTGCCCGTCAGTGGGCAGAGCGC
ACATCGCCCACAGTCCCCGAGAAGTTGGGGGGAGGGGTCGGCAATTGAACGGGTGCCTAGAGAAGGTGGC
GCGGGGTAAACTGGGAAAGTGATGTCGTGTACTGGCTCCGCCTTTTTCCCGAGGGTGGGGGAGAACCGTA
TATAAGTGCAGTAGTCGCCGTGAACGTTCTTTTTCGCAACGGGTTTGCCGCCAGAACACAGCTGAAGCTT
CGAGGGGCTCGCATCTCTCCTTCACGCGCCCGCCGCCCTACCTGAGGCCGCCATCCACGCCGGTTGAGTC
GCGTTCTGCCGCCTCCCGCCTGTGGTGCCTCCTGAACTGCGTCCGCCGTCTAGGTAAGTTTAAAGCTCAG
GTCGAGACCGGGCCTTTGTCCGGCGCTCCCTTGGAGCCTACCTAGACTCAGCCGGCTCTCCACGCTTTGC
CTGACCCTGCTTGCTCAACTCTACGTCTTTGTTTCGTTTTCTGTTCTGCGCCGTTACAGATCCAAGCTGT
GACCGGCGCCTACGGATCCGAAGTTCCTATTCTTCAAATAGTATAGGAACTTCGCAGAGTAGTAGCTGGA
TTGTAGCTGCTATTAGCAATCTAAAACCTCTTAGAAGTTCCTATTCTTCAAAAGGTATAGGAACTTCGGC
GCGCCTTACTTGTACAGCTCGTCCATGCCGAGAGTGATCCCGGCGGCGGTCACGAACTCCAGCAGGACCA
TGTGATCGCGCTTCTCGTTGGGGTCTTTGCTCAGGGCGGACTGGTAGCTCAGGTAGTGGTTGTCGGGCAG
CAGCACGGGGCCGTCGCCGATGGGGGTGTTCTGCTGGTAGTGGTCGGCGAGCTGCACGCTGCCGTCCTCG
ATGTTGTGGCGGATCTTGAAGTTCACCTTGATGCCGTTCTTCTGCTTGTCGGCCATGATATAGACGTTGT
GGCTGTTGTAGTTGTACTCCAGCTTGTGCCCCAGGATGTTGCCGTCCTCCTTGAAGTCGATGCCCTTCAG
CTCGATGCGGTTCACCAGGGTGTCGCCCTCGAACTTCACCTCGGCGCGGGTCTTGTAGTTGCCGTCGTCC
TTGAAGAAGATGGTGCGCTCCTGGACGTAGCCTTCGGGCATGGCGGACTTGAAGAAGTCGTGCTGCTTCA
TGTGGTCGGGGTAGCGGGCGAAGCACTGCAGGCCGTAGCCGAAGGTGGTCACGAGGGTGGGCCAGGGCAC
GGGCAGCTGTGGGACGACATGACTTAACCAGTTAACCATGTTCTCTGAACATGAGAAGGGCTGGCCACTC
TCCAGTCGACATAACTTCGTATAGGATACTTTATACGAAGTTATGCAGAATGGTAGCTGGATTGTAGCTG
CTATTAGCAATATGAAACCTCTTAATAACTTCGTATAGTATACCTTATACGAAGTTATACTAGTTGTGCC
CCCCCTTTTTTTTATAAATTGTATTAATGTTATATACATATCTCCTGTATGTGACCCATGTGCTTATGAC
TCTATTTCTCATGTGTTTAGGCCTGAGCAACGACTACAGCAGGAGAACCATGGGACTCCTTGTCTCAGAC
ATCGGGTGTATCGTGTGGGGGGCTACCAGCGCCATGGCAACCGGCTATGTTAAAGTCATCTTCTTTTGTC
TTGGATTGTGCTATGGCGCGAACACATTTTTTCACGCCGCCAAAGCATATATCGAGGGTTATCATACTGT
GCCAAAGGGTCGGTGCCGCCAGGTCGTGACCGGCATGGCATGGCTGTTTTTCGTGAGCTGGGGTATGTTC
CCAATTCTCTTCATTTTGGGGCCCGAAGGTTTTGGCGTCCTGAGCGTCTATGGCTCCACCGTAGGTCACA
CGATTATTGATCTGATGAGTAAAAATTGTTGGGGGTTGTTGGGACACTACCTGCGCGTCCTGATCCACGA
GCACATATTGATTCACGGAGATATCCGCAAAACCACCAAACTGAACATCGGCGGAACGGAGATCGAGGTC
GAGACTCTCGTCGAAGACGAAGCCGAGGCCGGAGCCGTGCCAGCGGCCGCCACCATGGTGAGCAAGGGCG
AGGAGCTGTTCACCGGGGTGGTGCCCATCCTGGTCGAGCTGGACGGTGACGTAAACGGCCACAAGTTCAG
CGTGTCCGGCGAGGGCGAGGGCGATGCCACCTACGGCAAGCTGACCCTGAAGTTCATCTGCACCACCGGC
AAGGTGAGTACAGGAGGGGTACCATAACTTCGTATAAAGTATCCTATACGAAGTTATTTGCCTTAACCCA
GAAATTATCACTGTTATTCTTTAGAATGGTGCAAAGAATAACTTCGTATAAGGTATACTATACGAAGTTA
TGCTAGCAACCCCGACACTTACCGGTGAGGTTGCTCAGGTGGATAAGGATGACAGGACAAGTGAGCAGCC
AGGTTGCATAGCGCAGCCACTGCACCCGGTGTCCTGTGGCAAGGTAGAGCATAGAGGGATTCTTAAACTC
AAAAAAGAACTCGAGAATCACCTTAACCATTTCAATGGCGCACACATAGATCTCCTCCCAGCCGCATGTA
GATTTCCAGGTTTGGTAGGCATAGAACATCAGCAGCAAAATGCTGAATCCTGCTGCAAGCCACTGCAGGA
CATTTGACGCGGTCTGAGCGCCGTTCGTGCCGCGAGATTCAATCCATCCGGCACAGTAACATTGATCCTC
AGGGACCAGGACGGACCCGTTCACCACCACAGGATTAGTAACGAACAAAAGTTCGCGTCCGACGGCAGAC
AAAGCGCCGCCATAGTCCATGGTGGCGAGCTCGAAGTTCCTATACTATTTGAAGAATAGGAACTTCTTGC
CTTAACCCAGAAATTATCACTGTTATTCTTTAGAATGGTGCAAAGAGAAGTTCCTATACCTTTTGAAGAA
TAGGAACTTCGAATTCGATATCAAGCTTATCGATAATCAACCTCTGGATTACAAAATTTGTGAAAGATTG
ACTGGTATTCTTAACTATGTTGCTCCTTTTACGCTATGTGGATACGCTGCTTTAATGCCTTTGTATCATG
CTATTGCTTCCCGTATGGCTTTCATTTTCTCCTCCTTGTATAAATCCTGGTTGCTGTCTCTTTATGAGGA
GTTGTGGCCCGTTGTCAGGCAACGTGGCGTGGTGTGCACTGTGTTTGCTGACGCAACCCCCACTGGTTGG
GGCATTGCCACCACCTGTCAGCTCCTTTCCGGGACTTTCGCTTTCCCCCTCCCTATTGCCACGGCGGAAC
TCATCGCCGCCTGCCTTGCCCGCTGCTGGACAGGGGCTCGGCTGTTGGGCACTGACAATTCCGTGGTGTT
GTCGGGGAAATCATCGTCCTTTCCTTGGCTGCTCGCCTATGTTGCCACCTGGATTCTGCGCGGGACGTCC
TTCTGCTACGTCCCTTCGGCCCTCAATCCAGCGGACCTTCCTTCCCGCGGCCTGCTGCCGGCTCTGCGGC
CTCTTCCGCGTCTTCGCCTTCGCCCTCAGACGAGTCGGATCTCCCTTTGGGCCGCCTCCCCGCATCGATA
CCGAGCGCTGCTCGAGAGATCTACGGGTGGCATCCCTGTGACCCCTCCCCAGTGCCTCTCCTGGCCCTGG
AAGTTGCCACTCCAGTGCCCACCAGCCTTGTCCTAATAAAATTAAGTTGCATCATTTTGTCTGACTAGGT
GTCCTTCTATAATATTATGGGGTGGAGGGGGGTGGTATGGAGCAAGGGGCAAGTTGGGAAGACAACCTGT
AGGGCCTGCGGGGTCTATTGGGAACCAAGCTGGAGTGCAGTGGCACAATCTTGGCTCACTGCAATCTCCG
CCTCCTGGGTTCAAGCGATTCTCCTGCCTCAGCCTCCCGAGTTGTTGGGATTCCAGGCATGCATGACCAG
GCTCAGCTAATTTTTGTTTTTTTGGTAGAGACGGGGTTTCACCATATTGGCCAGGCTGGTCTCCAACTCC
TAATCTCA
Features (pLannotate 1.2.2; 27 found; start..end, strand, type, name):
    113..253     +  repeat_region  AAV2 ITR: inverted terminal repeat of adeno-associated virus serotype 2 inverted
    258..309     -  misc_feature   bom (fragment): basis of mobility region from pBR322
    328..783     +  rep_origin     f1 ori (sequence partly withheld): f1 bacteriophage origin of replication; arrow indicates direction of (+) strand synthesis
    784..833     -  misc_feature   bom (fragment): basis of mobility region from pBR322
    935..970     -  CDS            rop (fragment): Rop protein, which maintains plasmids at low copy number; rop
   1065..1169    +  promoter       AmpR promoter: bla
   1170..2030    +  CDS            AmpR: β-lactamase; bla; confers resistance to ampicillin, carbenicillin, and related antibiotics
   2201..2789    +  rep_origin     ori: high-copy-number ColE1/pMB1/pBR322/pUC origin of replication
   2862..2889    +  repeat_region  AAV2 ITR (fragment): inverted terminal repeat of adeno-associated virus serotype 2 inverted
   2918..2945    +  repeat_region  AAV2 ITR (fragment): inverted terminal repeat of adeno-associated virus serotype 2 inverted
   3027..3238    +  promoter       EF-1α core promoter: core promoter for human elongation factor EF-1α
   3251..3519    +  LTR            5' LTR (truncated): truncated 5' long terminal repeat (LTR) from human T-cell leukemia virus (HTLV) type 1
   3589..3630    -  intron         β-globin intron (fragment): internally truncated intron from human β-globin
   3673..4235    -  CDS            EYFP (fragment): enhanced YFP mammalian codon-optimized
   4308..4341    +  protein_bind   lox2272: Cre-mediated recombination occurs in the 8-bp core sequence (GGATACTT). lox2272 sites are compatible with each other, but incompatible with loxP or loxN sites (Lee and Saito, 1988). Cre recombinase
   4342..4391    -  intron         β-globin intron (fragment): internally truncated intron from human β-globin
   4392..4425    +  protein_bind   loxN: Cre-mediated recombination occurs in the 8-bp core sequence (GTATACCT). loxN sites are compatible with each other, but incompatible with loxP or lox2272 sites. Cre recombinase
   4527..5036    +  CDS            ChR2(H134R) (fragment): H134R mutant of an N-terminal fragment of channelrhodopsin-2 from the alga Chlamydomonas reinhardtii (Nagel et al., 2005) blue light-activated cation channel
   5052..5210    +  CDS            EYFP (fragment): EYFP is a basic (constitutively fluorescent) green/yellow fluorescent protein published in 1996, derived from Aequorea victoria. It is reported to be a very rapidly-maturing weak dimer with high acid sensitivity.
   5231..5264    -  protein_bind   lox2272: Cre-mediated recombination occurs in the 8-bp core sequence (GGATACTT). lox2272 sites are compatible with each other, but incompatible with loxP or loxN sites (Lee and Saito, 1988). Cre recombinase
   5265..5314    -  intron         β-globin intron (fragment): internally truncated intron from human β-globin
   5315..5348    -  protein_bind   loxN: Cre-mediated recombination occurs in the 8-bp core sequence (GTATACCT). loxN sites are compatible with each other, but incompatible with loxP or lox2272 sites. Cre recombinase
   5369..5787    -  CDS            ChR2(H134R) (fragment): H134R mutant of an N-terminal fragment of channelrhodopsin-2 from the alga Chlamydomonas reinhardtii (Nagel et al., 2005) blue light-activated cation channel
   5834..5884    -  intron         β-globin intron (fragment): internally truncated intron from human β-globin
   5918..5942    +  misc_feature   MCS (fragment): pBluescript multiple cloning site
   5942..6530    +  misc_feature   WPRE: woodchuck hepatitis virus posttranscriptional regulatory element
   6562..73      +  polyA_signal   hGH poly(A) signal (across the origin): human growth hormone polyadenylation signal
