[The description below was written by a language model from this plasmid's Addgene catalogue record and pLannotate feature annotations shown in this document.]
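Description:
pAAV-nEF-Con/Fon-ChR2(ET/TC)-EYFP is an AAV2-based transfer plasmid from the INTRSECT 2.0 collection, built for intersectional optogenetic expression: the ChR2(ET/TC)-EYFP fusion is produced only in cells that contain both Cre and Flp recombinases ("Cre-on/Flp-on"). It is propagated in E. coli through a high-copy ColE1/pUC-type origin with ampicillin selection (AmpR), and the backbone also carries an f1 origin. AAV2 inverted terminal repeats flank the expression cassette so that it can be packaged into recombinant AAV particles. One ITR is annotated in full and the other only as short fragments.

Expression is driven by the nEF promoter, annotated as the human EF-1α core promoter followed by a truncated HTLV-1 5' LTR segment. A WPRE and a human growth hormone polyadenylation signal lie downstream to enhance transcript stability and processing. The roughly 2.4 kb payload is a channelrhodopsin-2 variant carrying the E123T and T159C mutations, fused to EYFP. The annotation tool labels the opsin pieces by similarity to ChR2(H134R), but the catalogue entry specifies ET/TC. The open reading frame is split into several fragments in mixed orientations, with ChR2 and EYFP pieces on both strands, separated by short intron-derived sequences. Pairs of lox2272 and loxN sites in opposing orientation bracket one segment, so Cre can invert it and lock it in place. The feature table does not annotate the Flp recognition sites implied by the Flp/FRT vector type. Once both recombinases have set all fragments in the sense orientation, splicing is expected to remove the introns and the recombinase sites within them, yielding a continuous coding sequence. The construct is used for viral targeting of light-activated excitation to doubly defined cell populations in mammals.
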