Addgene plasmid #137139: pAAV-nEF-Con/Fon-ChR2(ET/TC)-EYFP
Purpose: Intersectional viral expression of ChR2(ET/TC)-EYFP in cells expressing both Cre AND Flp
Depositing lab: Karl Deisseroth & INTRSECT 2.0 Project. Publication: Comprehensive Dual- and Triple-Feature Intersectional Single-Vector Delivery of Diverse Functional Payloads to Cells of Behaving Mammals. Fenno LE, Ramakrishnan C, Kim YS, Evans KE, Lo M, Vesuna S, Inoue M, Cheung KYM, Yuen E, Pichamoorthy N, Hong ASO, Deisseroth K. Neuron. 2020 Jun 20. pii: S0896-6273(20)30432-3. doi: 10.1016/j.neuron.2020.06.003. PubMed 32574559.
Backbone
  Vector backbone: AAV2-nEF-WPRE
  Backbone size w/o insert (bp): 4600
  Vector type: AAV, Cre/Lox, Synthetic Biology ; Flp/FRT
Growth in bacteria
  Bacterial resistance: Ampicillin, 100 μg/mL
  Growth temperature: 37°C
  Growth strain: NEB Stable
  Copy number: High Copy
Gene/Insert
  Gene/Insert name: Con/Fon-ChR2(ET/TC)-EYFP
  Species: Synthetic; Prokaryotic
  Insert size (bp): 2400
  Mutation: E123T, T159C
  Promoter: nEF
  Cloning method: Restriction Enzyme; 5′ cloning site BamHI (unknown if destroyed); 3′ cloning site EcoRI (unknown if destroyed)
  Sequencing primers: 5′ GACCCTGCTTGCTCAACTCT; 3′ GGGCCACAACTCCTCATAAA
Terms and licenses: Academic/Nonprofit Terms; Industry Terms: Not Available to Industry
Depositor comments: Additional sequencing primers: Intron 2F GGGACGACATGACTTAACCAG; Intron 2R CCAGCCCTTCTCATGTTCAG; Intron 1F CCTGTATGTGACCCATGTGC; Intron 1R: GCACATGGGTCACATACAGG
How to cite: pAAV-nEF-Con/Fon-ChR2(ET/TC)-EYFP was a gift from Karl Deisseroth & INTRSECT 2.0 Project (Addgene plasmid # 137139 ; http://n2t.net/addgene:137139 ; RRID:Addgene_137139) For viral preps, please replace (Addgene plasmid # 137139) in the above sentence with: (Addgene viral prep # 137139-AAV8)
