>Addgene plasmid #137139 | pAAV-nEF-Con/Fon-ChR2(ET/TC)-EYFP | depositor partial sequence | sequence record 264985 | Promoter through WPRE
AAGGATCTGCGATCGCTCCGGTGCCCGTCAGTGGGCAGAGCGCACATCGCCCACAGTCCCCGAGAAGTTG
GGGGGAGGGGTCGGCAATTGAACGGGTGCCTAGAGAAGGTGGCGCGGGGTAAACTGGGAAAGTGATGTCG
TGTACTGGCTCCGCCTTTTTCCCGAGGGTGGGGGAGAACCGTATATAAGTGCAGTAGTCGCCGTGAACGT
TCTTTTTCGCAACGGGTTTGCCGCCAGAACACAGCTGAAGCTTCGAGGGGCTCGCATCTCTCCTTCACGC
GCCCGCCGCCCTACCTGAGGCCGCCATCCACGCCGGTTGAGTCGCGTTCTGCCGCCTCCCGCCTGTGGTG
CCTCCTGAACTGCGTCCGCCGTCTAGGTAAGTTTAAAGCTCAGGTCGAGACCGGGCCTTTGTCCGGCGCT
CCCTTGGAGCCTACCTAGACTCAGCCGGCTCTCCACGCTTTGCCTGACCCTGCTTGCTCAACTCTACGTC
TTTGTTTCGTTTTCTGTTCTGCGCCGTTACAGATCCAAGCTGTGACCGGCGCCTACGGATCCGAAGTTCC
TATTCTTCAAATAGTATAGGAACTTCGCAGAGTAGTAGCTGGATTGTAGCTGCTATTAGCAATCTAAAAC
CTCTTAGAAGTTCCTATTCTTCAAAAGGTATAGGAACTTCGGCGCGCCTTACTTGTACAGCTCGTCCATG
CCGAGAGTGATCCCGGCGGCGGTCACGAACTCCAGCAGGACCATGTGATCGCGCTTCTCGTTGGGGTCTT
TGCTCAGGGCGGACTGGTAGCTCAGGTAGTGGTTGTCGGGCAGCAGCACGGGGCCGTCGCCGATGGGGGT
GTTCTGCTGGTAGTGGTCGGCGAGCTGCACGCTGCCGTCCTCGATGTTGTGGCGGATCTTGAAGTTCACC
TTGATGCCGTTCTTCTGCTTGTCGGCCATGATATAGACGTTGTGGCTGTTGTAGTTGTACTCCAGCTTGT
GCCCCAGGATGTTGCCGTCCTCCTTGAAGTCGATGCCCTTCAGCTCGATGCGGTTCACCAGGGTGTCGCC
CTCGAACTTCACCTCGGCGCGGGTCTTGTAGTTGCCGTCGTCCTTGAAGAAGATGGTGCGCTCCTGGACG
TAGCCTTCGGGCATGGCGGACTTGAAGAAGTCGTGCTGCTTCATGTGGTCGGGGTAGCGGGCGAAGCACT
GCAGGCCGTAGCCGAAGGTGGTCACGAGGGTGGGCCAGGGCACGGGCAGCTGTGGGACGACATGACTTAA
CCAGTTAACCATGTTCTCTGAACATGAGAAGGGCTGGCCACTCTCCAGTCGACATAACTTCGTATAGGAT
ACTTTATACGAAGTTATGCAGAATGGTAGCTGGATTGTAGCTGCTATTAGCAATATGAAACCTCTTAATA
ACTTCGTATAGTATACCTTATACGAAGTTATACTAGTTGTGCCCCCCCTTTTTTTTATAAAATTGTATTA
ATGTTATATACATATCTCCTGTATGTGACCCATGTGCTTATGACTCTATTTCTCATGTGTTTAGGCCTGA
GCAACGACTACAGCAGGAGAACCATGGGACTCCTTGTCTCAGACATCGGGTGTATCGTGTGGGGGGCTAC
CAGCGCCATGGCAACCGGCTATGTTAAAGTCATCTTCTTTTGTCTTGGATTGTGCTATGGCGCGAACACA
TTTTTTCACGCCGCCAAAGCATATATCGAGGGTTATCATACTGTGCCAAAGGGTCGGTGCCGCCAGGTCG
TGACCGGCATGGCATGGCTGTTTTTCGTGAGCTGGGGTATGTTCCCAATTCTCTTCATTTTGGGGCCCGA
AGGTTTTGGCGTCCTGAGCGTCTATGGCTCCACCGTAGGTCACACGATTATTGATCTGATGAGTAAAAAT
TGTTGGGGGTTGTTGGGACACTACCTGCGCGTCCTGATCCACGAGCACATATTGATTCACGGAGATATCC
GCAAAACCACCAAACTGAACATCGGCGGAACGGAGATCGAGGTCGAGACTCTCGTCGAAGACGAAGCCGA
GGCCGGAGCCGTGCCAGCGGCCGCCACCATGGTGAGCAAGGGCGAGGAGCTGTTCACCGGGGTGGTGCCC
ATCCTGGTCGAGCTGGACGGTGACGTAAACGGCCACAAGTTCAGCGTGTCCGGCGAGGGCGAGGGCGATG
CCACCTACGGCAAGCTGACCCTGAAGTTCATCTGCACCACCGGCAAGGTGAGTACAGGAGGGGTACCATA
ACTTCGTATAAAGTATCCTATACGAAGTTATTTGCCTTAACCCAGAAATTATCACTGTTATTCTTTAGAA
TGGTGCAAAGAATAACTTCGTATAAGGTATACTATACGAAGTTATGCTAGCAACCCCGACACTTACCGGT
GAGGTTGCTCAGGTGGATAAGGATGACAGGACAAGTGAGCAGCCAGGTTGCATAGCGCAGCCACTGCACC
CGGTGTCCTGTGGCAAGGTAGAGCATAGAGGGATTCTTAAACTCAAAAAAGAACTCGAGAATCACCTTAA
CCATTTCAATGGCGCACACATAGATCTCCTCCCAGCCGCATGTAGATTTCCAGGTTTGGTAGGCATAGAA
CATCAGCAGCAAAATGCTGAATCCTGCTGCAAGCCACTGCAGGACATTTGACGCGGTCTGAGCGCCGTTC
GTGCCGCGAGATTCAATCCATCCGGCACAGTAACATTGATCCTCAGGGACCAGGACGGACCCGTTCACCA
CCACAGGATTAGTAACGAACAAAAGTTCGCGTCCGACGGCAGACAAAGCGCCGCCATAGTCCATGGTGGC
GAGCTCGAAGTTCCTATACTATTTGAAGAATAGGAACTTCTTGCCTTAACCCAGAAATTATCACTGTTAT
TCTTTAGAATGGTGCAAAGAGAAGTTCCTATACCTTTTGAAGAATAGGAACTTCGAATTCGATATCAAGC
TTATCGATAATCAACCTCTGGATTACAAAATTTGTGAAAGATTGACTGGTATTCTTAACTATGTTGCTCC
TTTTACGCTATGTGGATACGCTGCTTTAATGCCTTTGTATCATGCTATTGCTTCCCGTATGGCTTTCATT
TTCTCCTCCTTGTATAAATCCTGGTTGCTGTCTCTTTATGAGGAGTTGTGGCCCGTTGTCAGGCAACGTG
GCGTGGTGTGCACTGTGTTTGCTGACGCAACCCCCACTGGTTGGGGCATTGCCACCACCTGTCAGCTCCT
TTCCGGGACTTTCGCTTTCCCCCTCCCTATTGCCACGGCGGAACTCATCGCCGCCTGCCTTGCCCGCTGC
TGGACAGGGGCTCGGCTGTTGGGCACTGACAATTCCGTGGTGTTGTCGGGGAAATCATCGTCCTTTCCTT
GGCTGCTCGCCTGTGTTGCCACCTGGATTCTGCGCGGGACGTCCTTCTGCTACGTCCCTTCGGCCCTCAA
TCCAGCGGACCTTCCTTCCCGCGGCCTGCTGCCGGCTCTGCGGCCTCTTCCGCGTCTTCGCCTTCGCCCT
CAGACGAGTCGGATCTCCCTTTGGGCCGCCTCCCCGCATCGATACCG
